Addgene plasmid #195377: pDONR221-In18runon-PTPN22
Purpose: A human PTPN22 mutant (intron 18-runon) in Gateway pDONR221
Depositing lab: Patrick Concannon. Depositing organization: University of Florida. Publication: Targeted Deep Sequencing in Multiple-Affected Sibships of European Ancestry Identifies Rare Deleterious Variants in PTPN22 That Confer Risk for Type 1 Diabetes. Ge Y, Onengut-Gumuscu S, Quinlan AR, Mackey AJ, Wright JA, Buckner JH, Habib T, Rich SS, Concannon P. Diabetes. 2016 Mar;65(3):794-802. doi: 10.2337/db15-0322. Epub 2015 Dec 2. PubMed 26631741.
Backbone
  Vector backbone: pDONR221
  Vector type: Gateway Donor Vector
Growth in bacteria
  Bacterial resistance: Kanamycin, 50 μg/mL
  Growth temperature: 37°C
  Growth strain: DH5alpha
  Copy number: Unknown
Gene/Insert
  Gene/Insert name: PTPN22
  Species: H. sapiens (human)
  Mutation: Intron 18-runon PTPN22
  Entrez Gene: PTPN22 (a.k.a. LYP, LYP1, LYP2, PEP, PTPN22.5, PTPN22.6, PTPN8)
  Cloning method: Gateway Cloning
Terms and licenses: Academic/Nonprofit Terms; Industry Terms: Not Available to Industry
How to cite: pDONR221-In18runon-PTPN22 was a gift from Patrick Concannon (Addgene plasmid # 195377 ; http://n2t.net/addgene:195377 ; RRID:Addgene_195377)
