[The description below was written by a language model from this plasmid's Addgene catalogue record and pLannotate feature annotations shown in this document.]
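Description:
pDONR221-In18runon-PTPN22 is a Gateway entry clone built on the pDONR221 donor backbone, carrying a mutant form of human PTPN22 and maintained in E. coli. The sequenced plasmid is about 4.8 kb. It is propagated through a high-copy ColE1/pUC-type origin and selected with kanamycin via the aph(3')-Ia (KanR) gene. Although catalogued as a donor vector, the feature table shows attL1 and attL2 sites flanking the insert. This means the BP recombination step has already taken place and the plasmid is ready for LR Clonase transfer of the insert into attR-containing destination vectors.

The insert is annotated as a roughly 2.3 kb coding region matching a fragment of PTPN22. This gene encodes the lymphoid tyrosine phosphatase (LYP) that negatively regulates T-cell receptor signalling by dephosphorylating kinases such as LCK, FYN and ZAP70. The recorded mutation is an "intron 18-runon" variant. The name suggests a transcript that reads into intron 18 rather than splicing normally, which would alter the C-terminal end of the protein, but the record does not spell out the exact sequence consequence. The plasmid has no eukaryotic promoter, and none drives the insert in the sense direction. The only annotated promoter is a T7 promoter on the reverse strand downstream of attL2, a standard backbone element often used for priming. Upstream rrnB T1 and T2 terminators insulate the cloning site from read-through transcription, and the short lacI and lacZα fragments are backbone remnants.

The associated publication concerns rare deleterious PTPN22 variants linked to type 1 diabetes risk. The clone therefore appears to serve as a shuttle source for moving this variant into expression vectors for functional comparison with other PTPN22 forms.
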