Features (pLannotate 1.2.2; 10 found; start..end, strand, type, name):
    121..213     +  CDS            lacI (fragment): lac repressor; lacI; The lac repressor binds to the lac operator to inhibit transcription in E. coli. This inhibition can be relieved by adding lactose or isopropyl-β-D-thiogalactopyranoside (IPTG).
    268..295     -  terminator     rrnB T2 terminator: transcription terminator T2 from the E. coli rrnB gene
    427..470     +  terminator     rrnB T1 terminator: Escherichia coli rrnB; transcription terminator T1 from the E. coli rrnB gene
    517..553     -  CDS            lacZα (fragment): LacZα fragment of β-galactosidase; lacZ fragment
    569..668     +  protein_bind   attL1: mutant version of attL; recombination site for the Gateway® LR reaction LR Clonase™
    671..2950    +  CDS            PTPN22 (fragment) (sequence partly withheld): PTN22_HUMAN - Also known as PTPN8. Experimental evidence at protein level: Swiss-Prot protein existence level 1. Acts as negative regulator of T-cell receptor (TCR) signaling by direct dephosphorylation of the Src family kinases LCK and FYN, ITAMs of the TCRz/CD3 complex, as well as ZAP70, VAV, VCP and other key signaling molecules (PubMed:16461343, PubMed:18056643). Associates with and probably dephosphorylates CBL. Dephosphorylates LCK at its activating 'Tyr-394' residue (PubMed:21719704). Dephosphorylates ZAP70 at its activating 'Tyr-493' residue (PubMed:16461343). Dephosphorylates the immu
   2973..3072    -  protein_bind   attL2: mutant version of attL; recombination site for the Gateway® LR reaction LR Clonase™
   3090..3108    -  promoter       T7 promoter: promoter for bacteriophage T7 RNA polymerase
   3242..4051    +  CDS            KanR: aminoglycoside phosphotransferase; aph(3')-Ia; confers resistance to kanamycin in bacteria or G418 (Geneticin®) in eukaryotes
   4198..4786    +  rep_origin     ori: high-copy-number ColE1/pMB1/pBR322/pUC origin of replication
>Addgene plasmid #195377 | pDONR221-In18runon-PTPN22 | addgene full sequence | sequence record 388558 | Addgene NGS Result
CTTTCCTGCGTTATCCCCTGATTCTGTGGATAACCGTATTACCGCCTTTGAGTGAGCTGATACCGCTCGC
CGCAGCCGAACGACCGAGCGCAGCGAGTCAGTGAGCGAGGAAGCGGAAGAGCGCCCAATACGCAAACCGC
CTCTCCCCGCGCGTTGGCCGATTCATTAATGCAGCTGGCACGACAGGTTTCCCGACTGGAAAGCGGGCAG
TGAGCGCAACGCAATTAATACGCGTACCGCTAGCCAGGAAGAGTTTGTAGAAACGCAAAAAGGCCATCCG
TCAGGATGGCCTTCTGCTTAGTTTGATGCCTGGCAGTTTATGGCGGGCGTCCTGCCCGCCACCCTCCGGG
CCGTTGCTTCACAACGTTCAAATCCGCTCCCGGCGGATTTGTCCTACTCAGGAGAGCGTTCACCGACAAA
CAACAGATAAAACGAAAGGCCCAGTCTTCCGACTGAGCCTTTCGTTTTATTTGATGCCTGGCAGTTCCCT
ACTCTCGCGTTAACGCTAGCATGGATGTTTTCCCAGTCACGACGTTGTAAAACGACGGCCAGTCTTAAGC
TCGGGCCCCAAATAATGATTTTATTTTGACTGATAGTGACCTGTTCGTTGCAACAAATTGATGAGCAATG
CTTTTTTATAATGCCAACTTTGTACAAAAAAGCAGGCTTC
[900 nt withheld, positions 671-1570]
CATTCTGGAACAGAGAGTCAAGCAAAGCATTGTATTCCTGAGAAAAATCACACTCTCCAAGCAGACTCTT
ATTCTCCTAATTTACCAAAAAGTACCACAAAAGCAGCAAAAATGATGAACCAACAAAGGACAAAAATGGA
AATCAAAGAATCTTCTTCCTTTGACTTTAGGACTTCTGAAATAAGTGCAAAAGAAGAGCTAGTTTTGCAC
CCTGCTAAATCAAGCACTTCTTTTGACTTTCTGGAGCTAAATTACAGTTTTGACAAAAATGCTGACACAA
CCATGAAATGGCAGACAAAGGCATTTCCAATAGTTGGGGAGCCTCTTCAGAAGCATCAAAGTTTGGATTT
GGGCTCTCTTTTGTTTGAGGGATGTTCTAATTCTAAACCTGTAAATGCAGCAGGAAGATATTTTAATTCA
AAGGTGCCAATAACACGGACCAAATCAACTCCTTTTGAATTGATACAGCAGAGAGAAACCAAGGAGGTGG
ACAGCAAGGAAAACTTTTCTTATTTGGAATCTCAACCACATGATTCTTGTTTTGTAGAGATGCAGGCTCA
AAAAGTAATGCATGTTTCTTCAGCAGAACTGAATTATTCACTGCCATATGACTCTAAACACCAAATACGT
AATGCCTCTAATGTAAAGCACCATGACTCTAGTGCTCTTGGTGTATATTCTTACATACCTTTAGTGGAAA
ATCCTTATTTTTCATCATGGCCTCCAAGTGGTACCAGTTCTAAGATGTCTCTTGATTTACCTGAGAAGCA
AGATGGAACTGTTTTTCCTTCTTCTCTGTTGCCAACATCCTCTACATCCCTCTTCTCTTATTACAATTCA
CATGATTCTTTATCACTGAATTCTCCAACCAATATTTCCTCACTATTGAACCAGGAGTCAGCTGTACTAG
CAACTGCTCCAAGGATAGATGATGAAATCCCCCCTCCACTTCCTGTACGGACACCTGAATCATTTATTGT
GGTTGAGGAAGCTGGAGAATTCTCACCAAATGTTCCCAAATCCTTATCCTCAGCTGTGAAGGTAAAAATT
GGAACATCACTGGAATGGGGTGGAACATCTGAACCAAAGAAATTTGATGACTCTGTGATACTTAGACCAA
GCAAGAGTGTAAAACTCCGAAGTCCTAAATCAGAACTACATCAAGATCGTTCTTCTCCCCCACCTCCTCT
CCCAGAAAGAACTCTAGAGTCCTTCTTTCTTGCCGATGAAGATTGTATGCAGGCCCAATCTATAGAAACA
TATTCTACTAGCTATCCTGACACCATGGAAAATTCAACATCTTCAAAACAGACACTGAAGACTCCTGGAA
AAAGTTTCACAAGGAGTAACGTAAAGAAGATAAGAGTTTTGGGAAACATGCCGGAAACTTTCCCTTACTG
AGACCCAGCTTTCTTGTACAAAGTTGGCATTATAAGAAAGCATTGCTTATCAATTTGTTGCAACGAACAG
GTCACTATCAGTCAAAATAAAATCATTATTTGCCATCCAGCTGATATCCCCTATAGTGAGTCGTATTACA
TGGTCATAGCTGTTTCCTGGCAGCTCTGGCCCGTGTCTCAAAATCTCTGATGTTACATTGCACAAGATAA
AAATATATCATCATGAACAATAAAACTGTCTGCTTACATAAACAGTAATACAAGGGGTGTTATGAGCCAT
ATTCAACGGGAAACGTCGAGGCCGCGATTAAATTCCAACATGGATGCTGATTTATATGGGTATAAATGGG
CTCGCGATAATGTCGGGCAATCAGGTGCGACAATCTATCGCTTGTATGGGAAGCCCGATGCGCCAGAGTT
GTTTCTGAAACATGGCAAAGGTAGCGTTGCCAATGATGTTACAGATGAGATGGTCAGACTAAACTGGCTG
ACGGAATTTATGCCTCTTCCGACCATCAAGCATTTTATCCGTACTCCTGATGATGCATGGTTACTCACCA
CTGCGATCCCCGGAAAAACAGCATTCCAGGTATTAGAAGAATATCCTGATTCAGGTGAAAATATTGTTGA
TGCGCTGGCAGTGTTCCTGCGCCGGTTGCATTCGATTCCTGTTTGTAATTGTCCTTTTAACAGCGATCGC
GTATTTCGTCTCGCTCAGGCGCAATCACGAATGAATAACGGTTTGGTTGATGCGAGTGATTTTGATGACG
AGCGTAATGGCTGGCCTGTTGAACAAGTCTGGAAAGAAATGCATAAACTTTTGCCATTCTCACCGGATTC
AGTCGTCACTCATGGTGATTTCTCACTTGATAACCTTATTTTTGACGAGGGGAAATTAATAGGTTGTATT
GATGTTGGACGAGTCGGAATCGCAGACCGATACCAGGATCTTGCCATCCTATGGAACTGCCTCGGTGAGT
TTTCTCCTTCATTACAGAAACGGCTTTTTCAAAAATATGGTATTGATAATCCTGATATGAATAAATTGCA
GTTTCATTTGATGCTCGATGAGTTTTTCTAATCAGAATTGGTTAATTGGTTGTAACACTGGCAGAGCATT
ACGCTGACTTGACGGGACGGCGCAAGCTCATGACCAAAATCCCTTAACGTGAGTTACGCGTCGTTCCACT
GAGCGTCAGACCCCGTAGAAAAGATCAAAGGATCTTCTTGAGATCCTTTTTTTCTGCGCGTAATCTGCTG
CTTGCAAACAAAAAAACCACCGCTACCAGCGGTGGTTTGTTTGCCGGATCAAGAGCTACCAACTCTTTTT
CCGAAGGTAACTGGCTTCAGCAGAGCGCAGATACCAAATACTGTTCTTCTAGTGTAGCCGTAGTTAGGCC
ACCACTTCAAGAACTCTGTAGCACCGCCTACATACCTCGCTCTGCTAATCCTGTTACCAGTGGCTGCTGC
CAGTGGCGATAAGTCGTGTCTTACCGGGTTGGACTCAAGACGATAGTTACCGGATAAGGCGCAGCGGTCG
GGCTGAACGGGGGGTTCGTGCACACAGCCCAGCTTGGAGCGAACGACCTACACCGAACTGAGATACCTAC
AGCGTGAGCTATGAGAAAGCGCCACGCTTCCCGAAGGGAGAAAGGCGGACAGGTATCCGGTAAGCGGCAG
GGTCGGAACAGGAGAGCGCACGAGGGAGCTTCCAGGGGGAAACGCCTGGTATCTTTATAGTCCTGTCGGG
TTTCGCCACCTCTGACTTGAGCGTCGATTTTTGTGATGCTCGTCAGGGGGGCGGAGCCTATGGAAAAACG
CCAGCAACGCGGCCTTTTTACGGTTCCTGGCCTTTTGCTGGCCTTTTGCTCACATGTT
